>Addgene plasmid #191555 | HI.fate.SFFV-E | addgene full sequence | sequence record 379936 | Addgene NGS Result
GGGCCGCCCTCCACGTGCACATGGCCGGAGGAACTGCCATGTCGGAGGTGCAAGCACACCTGCGCATCAG
AGTCCTTGGTGTGGAGGGAGGGACCAGCGCAGCTTCCAGCCATCCACCTGATGAACAGAACCTAGGGAAA
GCCCCAGTTCTACTTACACCAGGAAAGGCTGGAAGGGCTAATTTGGTCCCAAAAAAGACAAGAGATCCTT
GATCTGTGGATCTACCACACACAAGGCTACTTCCCTGATTGGCAGAACTACACACCAGGGCCAGGGATCA
GATATCCACTGACCTTTGGATGGTGCTTCAAGTTAGTACCAGTTGAACCAGAGCAAGTAGAAGAGGCCAA
TGAAGGAGAGAACAACAGCTTGTTACACCCTATGAGCCAGCATGGGATGGAGGACCCGGAGGGAGAAGTA
TTAGTGTGGAAGTTTGACAGCCTCCTAGCATTTCGTCACATGGCCCGAGAGCTGCATCCGGAGTACTACA
AAGACTGCTGACATCGAGCTTTCTACAAGGGACTTTCCGCTGGGGACTTTCCAGGGAGGTGTGGCCTGGG
CGGGACTGGGGAGTGGCGAGCCCTCAGATGCTACATATAAGCAGCTGCTTTTTGCCTGTACTGGGTCTCT
CTGGTTAGACCAGATCTGAGCCTGGGAGCTCTCTGGCTAACTAGGGAACCCACTGCTTAAGCCTCAATAA
AGCTTGCCTTGAGTGCTCAAAGTAGTGTGTGCCCGTCTGTTGTGTGACTCTGGTAACTAGAGATCCCTCA
GACCCTTTTAGTCAGTGTGGAAAATCTCTAGCAGTGGCGCCCGAACAGGGACTTGAAAGCGAAAGTAAAG
CCAGAGGAGATCTCTCGACGCAGGACTCGGCTTGCTGAAGCGCGCACGGCAAGAGGCGAGGGGCGGCGAC
TGGTGAGTACGCCAAAAATTTTGACTAGCGGAGGCTAGAAGGAGAGAGATGGGTGCGAGAGCGTCGGTAT
TAAGCGGGGGAGAATTAGATAAATGGGAAAAAATTCGGTTAAGGCCAGGGGGAAAGAAACAATATAAACT
AAAACATATAGTATGGGCAAGCAGGGAGCTAGAACGATTCGCAGTTAATCCTGGCCTTTTAGAGACATCA
GAAGGCTGTAGACAAATACTGGGACAGCTACAACCATCCCTTCAGACAGGATCAGAAGAACTTAGATCAT
TATATAATACAATAGCAGTCCTCTATTGTGTGCATCAAAGGATAGATGTAAAAGACACCAAGGAAGCCTT
AGATAAGATAGAGGAAGAGCAAAACAAAAGTAAGAAAAAGGCACAGCAAGCAGCAGCTGACACAGGAAAC
AACAGCCAGGTCAGCCAAAATTAC
[693 nt withheld, positions 1355-2047]
GCTGAAGCAATGAGCCAAGTAACAAATCCAGCTACCATAATGATACAGAAAGGCAATTTTAGGAACCAAA
GAAAGACTGTTAAGTGTTTCAATTGTGGCAAAGAAGGGCACATAGCCAAAAATTGCAGGGCCCCTAGGAA
AAAGGGCTGTTGGAAATGTGGAAAGGAAGGACACCAAATGAAAGATTGTACTGAGAGACAGGCTAATTTT
TTAGGGAAGATCTGGCCTTCCCACAAGGGAAGGCCAGGGAATTTTCTTCAGAGCAGACCAGAGCCAACAG
CCCCACCAGAAGAGAGCTTCAGGTTTGGGGAAGAGACAACAACTCCCTCTCAGAAGCAGGAGCCGATAGA
CAAGGAACTGTATCCTTTAGCTTCCCTCAGATCACTCTTTGGCAGCGACCCCTCGTCACAATAAAGATAG
GGGGGCAATTAAAGGAAGCTCTATTAGATACAGGAGCAGATGATACAGTATTAGAAGAAATGAATTTGCC
AGGAAGATGGAAACCAAAAATGATAGGGGGAATTGGAGGTTTTATCAAAGTAAGACAGTATGATCAGATA
CTCATAGAAATCTGCGGACATAAAGCTATAGGTACAGTATTAGTAGGACCTACACCTGTCAACATAATTG
GAAGAAATCTGTTGACTCAGATTGGCTGCACTTTAAATTTTCCCATTAGTCCTATTGAGACTGTACCAGT
AAAATTAAAGCCAGGAATGGATGGCCCAAAAGTTAAACAATGGCCATTGACAGAAGAAAAAATAAAAGCA
TTAGTAGAAATTTGTACAGAAATGGAAAAGGAAGGAAAAATTTCAAAAATTGGGCCTGAAAATCCATACA
ATACTCCAGTATTTGCCATAAAGAAAAAAGACAGTACTAAATGGAGAAAATTAGTAGATTTCAGAGAACT
TAATAAGAGAACTCAAGATTTCTGGGAAGTTCAATTAGGAATACCACATCCTGCAGGGTTAAAACAGAAA
AAATCAGTAACAGTACTGGATGTGGGCGATGCATATTTTTCAGTTCCCTTAGATAAAGACTTCAGGAAGT
ATACTGCATTTACCATACCTAGTATAAACAATGAGACACCAGGGATTAGATATCAGTACAATGTGCTTCC
ACAGGGATGGAAAGGATCACCAGCAATATTCCAGTGTAGCATGACAAAAATCTTAGAGCCTTTTAGAAAA
CAAAATCCAGACATAGTCATCTATCAATACATGGATGATTTGTATGTAGGATCTGACTTAGAAATAGGGC
AGCATAGAACAAAAATAGAGGAACTGAGACAACATCTGTTGAGGTGGGGATTTACCACACCAGACAAAAA
ACATCAGAAAGAACCTCCATTCCTTTGGATGGGTTATGAACTCCATCCTGATAAATGGACAGTACAGCCT
ATAGTGCTGCCAGAAAAGGACAGCTGGACTGTCAATGACATACAGAAATTAGTGGGAAAATTGAATTGGG
CAAGTCAGATTTATGCAGGGATTAAAGTAAGGCAATTATGTAAACTTCTTAGGGGAACCAAAGCACTAAC
AGAAGTAGTACCACTAACAGAAGAAGCAGAGCTAGAACTGGCAGAAAACAGGGAGATTCTAAAAGAACCG
GTACATGGAGTGTATTATGACCCATCAAAAGACTTAATAGCAGAAATACAGAAGCAGGGGCAAGGCCAAT
GGACATATCAAATTTATCAAGAGCCATTTAAAAATCTGAAAACAGGAAAGTATGCAAGAATGAAGGGTGC
CCACACTAATGATGTGAAACAATTAACAGAGGCAGTACAAAAAATAGCCACAGAAAGCATAGTAATATGG
GGAAAGACTCCTAAATTTAAATTACCCATACAAAAGGAAACATGGGAAGCATGGTGGACAGAGTATTGGC
AAGCCACCTGGATTCCTGAGTGGGAGTTTGTCAATACCCCTCCCTTAGTGAAGTTATGGTACCAGTTAGA
GAAAGAACCCATAATAGGAGCAGAAACTTTCTATGTAGATGGGGCAGCCAATAGGGAAACTAAATTAGGA
AAAGCAGGATATGTAACTGACAGAGGAAGACAAAAAGTTGTCCCCCTAACGGACACAACAAATCAGAAGA
CTGAGTTACAAGCAATTCATCTAGCTTTGCAGGATTCGGGATTAGAAGTAAACATAGTGACAGACTCACA
ATATGCATTGGGAATCATTCAAGCACAACCAGATAAGAGTGAATCAGAGTTAGTCAGTCAAATAATAGAG
CAGTTAATAAAAAAGGAAAAAGTCTACCTGGCATGGGTACCAGCACACAAAGGAATTGGAGGAAATGAAC
AAGTAGATAAATTGGTCAGTGCTGGAATCAGGAAAGTACTATTTTTAGATGGAATAGATAAGGCCCAAGA
AGAACATGAGAAATATCACAGTAATTGGAGAGCAATGGCTAGTGATTTTAACCTACCACCTGTAGTAGCA
AAAGAAATAGTAGCCAGCTGTGATAAATGTCAGCTAAAAGGGGAAGCCATGCATGGACAAGTAGACTGTA
GCCCAGGAATATGGCAGCTAGATTGTACACATTTAGAAGGAAAAGTTATCTTGGTAGCAGTTCATGTAGC
CAGTGGATATATAGAAGCAGAAGTAATTCCAGCAGAGACAGGGCAAGAAACAGCATACTTCCTCTTAAAA
TTAGCAGGAAGATGGCCAGTAAAAACAGTACATACAGACAATGGCAGCAATTTCACCAGTACTACAGTTA
AGGCCGCCTGTTGGTGGGCGGGGATCAAGCAGGAATTTGGCATTCCCTACAATCCCCAAAGTCAAGGAGT
AATAGAATCTATGAATAAAGAATTAAAGAAAATTATAGGACAGGTAAGAGATCAGGCTGAACATCTTAAG
ACAGCAGTACAAATGGCAGTATTCATCCACAATTTTAAAAGAAAAGGGGGGATTGGGGGGTACAGTGCAG
GGGAAAGAATAGTAGACATAATAGCAACAGACATACAAACTAAAGAATTACAAAAACAAATTACAAAAAT
TCAAAATTTTCGGGTTTATTACAGGGACAGCAGAGATCCAGTTTGGAAAGGACCAGCAAAGCTCCTCTGG
AAAGGTGAAGGGGCAGTAGTAATACAAGATAATAGTGACATAAAAGTAGTGCCAAGAAGAAAAGCAAAGA
TCATCAGGGATTATGGAAAACAGATGGCAGGTGATGATTGTGTGGCAAGTAGACAGGATGAGGATTAACA
CATGGAAAAGATTAGTAAAACACCATATGTATATTTCAAGGAAAGCTAAGGACTGGTTTTATAGACATCA
CTATGAAAGTACTAATCCAAAAATAAGTTCAGAAGTACACATCCCACTAGGGGATGCTAAATTAGTAATA
ACAACATATTGGGGTCTGCATACAGGAGAAAGAGACTGGCATTTGGGTCAGGGAGTCTCCATAGAATGGA
GGAAAAAGAGATATAGCACACAAGTAGACCCTGACCTAGCAGACCAACTAATTCATCTGCACTATTTTGA
TTGTTTTTCAGAATCTGCTATAAGAAATACCATATTAGGACGTATAGTTAGTCCTAGGTGTGAATATCAA
GCAGGACATAACAAGGTAGGATCTCTACAGTACTTGGCACTAGCAGCATTAATAAAACCAAAACAGATAA
AGCCACCTTTGCCTAGTGTTAGGAAACTGACAGAGGACAGATGGAACAAGCCCCAGAAGACCAAGGGCCA
CAGAGGGAGCCATACAATGAATGGACACTAGAGCTTTTAGAGGAACTTAATTAAGAGTGAAGCTGTTAGA
CATTTTCCTAGGATATGGCTCCATAACTTAGGACAACATATCTATGAAACTTACGGGGATACTTGGGCAG
GAGTGGAAGCCATAATAAGAATTCTGCAACAACTGCTGTTTATCCATTTCAGAATTGGGTGTCGACATAG
CAGAATAGGCGTTACTCGACAGAGGAGAGCAAGAAATGGAGCCAGTAGATCCTAGACTAGAGCCCTGGAA
GCATCCAGGAAGTCAGCCTAAAACTGCTTGTACCAATTGCTATTGTAAAAAGTGTTGCTTTCATTGCCAA
GTTTGTTTCATGACAAAAGCCTTAGGCATCTCCTATGGCAGGAAGAAGCGGAGACAGCGACGAAGAGCTC
ATCAGAACAGTCAGACTCATCAAGCTTCTCTATCAAAGCAGTAAGTAGTACATGTAATGCAACCTATAAT
AGTAGCAATAGTAGCATTAGTAGTAGCAATAATAATAGCAATAGTTGTGTGGTCCATAGTAATCATAGAA
TATAGGAAAATATTAAGACAAAGAAAAATAGACAGGTTAATTGATAGACTAATAGAAAGAGCAGAAGACA
GTGGCAATGAGAGTGAAGGAGAAGTATCAGCACTTGTGGAGATGGGGGTGGAAATGGGGCACCATGCTCC
TTGGGATATTGATGATCTGTAGTGCTTAGTAAGGATGTTCATCAAATATTACTGGGCTGCTATTAACAAG
AGATGGTGGTAATAACAACAATGGGTCCGAGATCTTCAGACCTGGAGGAGGCGATATGAGGGACAATTGG
AGAAGTGAATTATATAAATATAAAGTAGTAAAAATTGAACCATTAGGAGTAGCACCCACCAAGGCAAAGA
GAAGAGTGGTGCAGAGAGAAAAAAGAGCAGTGGGAATAGGAGCTTTGTTCCTTGGGTTCTTGGGAGCAGC
AGGAAGCACTATGGGCGCAGCGTCAATGACGCTGACGGTACAGGCCAGACAATTATTGTCTGATATAGTG
CAGCAGCAGAACAATTTGCTGAGGGCTATTGAGGCGCAACAGCATCTGTTGCAACTCACAGTCTGGGGCA
TCAAACAGCTCCAGGCAAGAATCCTGGCTGTGGAAAGATACCTAAAGGATCAACAGCTCCTGGGGATTTG
GGGTTGCTCTGGAAAACTCATTTGCACCACTGCTGTGCCTTGGAATGCTAGTTGGAGTAATAAATCTCTG
GAACAGATTTGGAATAACATGACCTGGATGGAGTGGGACAGAGAAATTAACAATTACACAAGCTTAATAC
ACTCCTTAATTGAAGAATCGCAAAACCAGCAAGAAAAGAATGAACAAGAATTATTGGAATTAGATAAATG
GGCAAGTTTGTGGAATTGGTTTAACATAACAAATTGGCTGTGGTATATAAAATTATTCATAATGATAGTA
GGAGGCTTGGTAGGTTTAAGAATAGTTTTTGCTGTACTTTCTATAGTGAATAGAGTTAGGCAGGGATATT
CACCATTATCGTTTCAGACCCACCTCCCAATCCCGAGGGGACCCGACAGGCCCGAAGGAATAGAAGAAGA
AGGTGGAGAGAGAGACAGAGACAGATCCATTCGATTAGTGAACGGATCCTTAGCACTTATCTGGGACGAT
CTGCGGAGCCTGTGCCTCTTCAGCTACCACCGCTTGAGAGACTTACTCTTGATTGTAACGAGGATTGTGG
AACTTCTGGGACGCAGGGGGTGGGAAGCCCTCAAATATTGGTGGAATCTCCTACAATATTGGAGTCAGGA
GCTAAAGAATAGTGCTGTTAGCTTGCTCAATGCCACAGCCATAGCAGTAGCTGAGGGGACAGATAGGGTT
ATAGAAGTAGTACAAGGAGCTTGTAGAGCTATTCGCCACATACCTAGAAGAATAAGACAGGGCTTGGAAA
GGATTTTGCTATAAGATGGGTGGCGCGGCCGCTGATAGCACTGAGAACGTCATCAAGCCCTTCATGCGCT
TCAAGGTGCACATGGAGGGCTCCGTGAACGGCCACGAGTTCGAGATCGAGGGCGTGGGCGAGGGCAAGCC
CTACGAGGGCACCCAGACCGCCAAGCTGCAAGTGACCAAGGGCGGCCCCCTGCCCTTCGCCTGGGACATC
CTGTCCCCCCAGTTCTTCTACGGCTCCAAGGCGTACATCAAGCACCCCGCCGACATCCCCGACTACCTCA
AGCAGTCCTTCCCCGAGGGCTTCAAGTGGGAGCGCGTGATGAACTTCGAGGACGGCGGCGTGGTGACCGT
GACCCAGGACTCCTCTCTGCAGGACGGCACCCTCATCTACCACGTGAAGTTCATCGGCGTGAACTTCCCC
TCCGACGGCCCCGTAATGCAGAAGAAGACTCTGGGCTGGGAGCCCTCCACTGAGCGCAACTACCCCCGCG
ACGGCGTGCTGAAGGGCGAGAACCACATGGCGCTGAAGCTGAAGGGCGGCGGCCACTACCTGTGTGAGTT
CAAGTCCATCTACATGGCCAAGAAGCCCGTGAAGCTGCCCGGCTACCACTACGTGGACTACAAGCTCGAC
ATCACCTCCCACAACGAGGACTACACCGTGGTGGAGCAGTACGAGCGCGCCGAGGCCCGCCACCACCTGT
TCCAGTAGCCTGCAGACGGCCGCGGGTAACGCCATTTTGCAAGGCATGGAAAAATACCAAACCAAGAATA
GAGAAGTTCAGATCAAGGGCGGGTACATGAAAATAGCTAACGTTGGGCCAAACAGGATATCTGCGGTGAG
CAGTTTCGGCCCCGGCCCGGGGCCAAGAACAGATGGTCACCGCAGTTTCGGCCCCGGCCCGAGGCCAAGA
ACAGATGGTCCCCAGATATGGCCCAACCCTCAGCAGTTTCTTAAGACCCATCAGATGTTTCCAGGCTCCC
CCAAGGACCTGAAATGACCCTGCGCCTTATTTGAATTAACCAATCAGCCTGCTTCTCGCTTCTGTTCGCG
CGCTTCTGCTTCCCGAGCTCTATAAAAGAGCTCACAACCCCTCACTCGGCGCGCCAGTCCTCCGACAGAC
TGAGTCGGCGGATCTGCGATCGCTCCGGTGCCCGTCAGTGGGCAGAGCGCACATCGCCCACAGTCCCCGA
GAAGTTGGGGGGAGGGGTCGGCAATTGAACCGGTGCCTAGAGAAGGTGGCGCGGGGTAAACTGGGAAAGT
GATGTCGTGTACTGGCTCCGCCTTTTTCCCGAGGGTGGGGGAGAACCGTATATAAGTGCAGTAGTCGCCG
TGAACGTTCTTTTTCGCAACGGGTTTGCCGCCAGAACACAGCTGAAGCTTCGAGGGGCTCGCATCTCTCC
TTCACGCGCCCGCCGCCCTACCTGAGGCCGCCATCCACGCCGGTTGAGTCGCGTTCTGCCGCCTCCCGCC
TGTGGTGCCTCCTGAACTGCGTCCGCCGTCTAGGTAAGTTTAAAGCTCAGGTCGAGACCGGGCCTTTGTC
CGGCGCTCCCTTGGAGCCTACCTAGACTCAGCCGGCTCTCCACGCTTTGCCTGACCCTGCTTGCTCAACT
CTACGTCTTTGTTTCGTTTTCTGTTCTGCGCCGTTACAGATCCAAGCTGTGACCGGCGCCTACGCTAGCG
CTACCGGTCGCCACCATGGCCCAGTCCAAGCACGGCCTGACCAAGGAGATGACCATGAAGTACCGCATGG
AGGGCTGCGTGGACGGCCACAAGTTCGTGATCACCGGCGAGGGCATCGGCTACCCCTTCAAGGGCAAGCA
GGCCATCAACCTGTGCGTGGTGGAGGGCGGCCCCTTGCCCTTCGCCGAGGACATCTTGTCCGCCGCCTTC
ATGTACGGCAACCGCGTGTTCACCGAGTACCCCCAGGACATCGTCGACTACTTCAAGAACTCCTGCCCCG
CCGGCTACACCTGGGACCGCTCCTTCCTGTTCGAGGACGGCGCCGTGTGCATCTGCAACGCCGACATCAC
CGTGAGCGTGGAGGAGAACTGCATGTACCACGAGTCCAAGTTCTACGGCGTGAACTTCCCCGCCGACGGC
CCCGTGATGAAGAAGATGACCGACAACTGGGAGCCCTCCTGCGAGAAGATCATCCCCGTGCCCAAGCAGG
GCATCTTGAAGGGCGACGTGAGCATGTACCTGCTGCTGAAGGACGGTGGCCGCTTGCGCTGCCAGTTCGA
CACCGTGTACAAGGCCAAGTCCGTGCCCCGCAAGATGCCCGACTGGCACTTCATCCAGCACAAGCTGACC
CGCGAGGACCGCAGCGACGCCAAGAACCAGAAGTGGCACCTGACCGAGCACGCCATCGCCTCCGGCTCCG
CCTTGCCCTAGCTCGAGACCTAGAAAAACATGGAGCAATCACAAGTAGCAATACAGCAGCTAACAATGCT
GCTTGTGCCTGGCTAGAAGCACAAGAGGAGGAAGAGGTGGGTTTTCCAGTCACACCTCAGGTACCTTTAA
GACCAATGACTTACAAGGCAGCTGTAGATCTTAGCCACTTTTTAAAAGAAAAGGGGGGACTGGAAGGGCT
AATTCACTCCCAAAGAAGACAAGATATCCTTGATCTGTGGATCTACCACACACAAGGCTACTTCCCTGAT
TGGCAGAACTACACACCAGGGCCAGGGGTCAGATATCCACTGACCTTTGGATGGTGCTACAAGCTAGTAC
CAGTTGAGCCAGATAAGGTAGAAGAGGCCAATAAAGGAGAGAACACCAGCTTGTTACACCCTGTGAGCCT
GCATGGAATGGATGACCCTGAGAGAGAAGTGTTAGAGTGGAGGTTTGACAGCCGCCTAGCATTTCATCAC
GTGGCCCGAGAGCTGCATCCGGAGTACTTCAAGAACTGCTGACATCGAGCTTGCTACAAGGGACTTTCCG
CTGGGGACTTTCCAGGGAGGCGTGGCCTGGGCGGGACTGGGGAGTGGCGAGCCCTCAGATGCTGCATATA
AGCAGCTGCTTTTTGCCTGTACTGGGTCTCTCTGGTTAGACCAGATCTGAGCCTGGGAGCTCTCTGGCTA
ACTAGGGAACCCACTGCTTAAGCCTCAATAAAGCTTGCCTTGAGTGCTTCAAGTAGTGTGTGCCCGTCTG
TTGTGTGACTCTGGTAACTAGAGATCCCTCAGACCCTTTTAGTCAGTGTGGAAAATCTCTAGCACCCAGG
AGGTAGAGGTTGCAGTGAGCCAAGATCGCGCCACTGCATTCCAGCCTGGGCAAGAAAACAAGACTGTCTA
AAATAATAATAATAAGTTAAGGGTATTAAATATATTTATACATGGAGGTCATAAAAATATATATATTTGG
GCTGGGCGCAGTGGCTCACACCTGCGCCCGGCCCTTTGGGAGGCCGAGGCAGGTGGATCACCTGAGTTTG
GGAGTTCCAGACCAGCCTGACCAACATGGAGAAACCCCTTCTCTGTGTATTTTTAGTAGATTTTATTTTA
TGTGTATTTTATTCACAGGTATTTCTGGAAAACTGAAACTGTTTTTCCTCTACTCTGATACCACAAGAAT
CATCAGCACAGAGGAAGACTTCTGTGATCAAATGTGGTGGGAGAGGGAGGTTTTCACCAGCACATGAGCA
GTCAGTTCTGCCGCAGACTCGGCGGGTGTCCTTCGGTTCAGTTCCAACACCGCCTGCCTGGAGAGAGGTC
AGACCACAGGGTGAGGGCTCAGTCCCCAAGACATAAACACCCAAGACATAAACACCCAACAGGTCCACCC
CGCCTGCTGCCCAGGCAGAGCCGATTCACCAAGACGGGAATTAGGATAGAGAAAGAGTAAGTCACACAGA
GCCGGCTGTGCGGGAGAACGGAGTTCTATTATGACTCAAATCAGTCTCCCCAAGCATTCGGGGATCAGAG
TTTTTAAGGATAACTTAGTGTGTAGGGGGCCAGTGAGTTGGAGATGAAAGCGTAGGGAGTCGAAGGTGTC
CTTTTGCGCCGAGTCAGTTCCTGGGTGGGGGCCACAAGATCGGATGAGCCAGTTTATCAATCCGGGGGTG
CCAGCTGATCCATGGAGTGCAGGGTCTGCAAAATATCTCAAGCACTGATTGATCTTAGGTTTTACAATAG
TGATGTTACCCCAGGAACAATTTGGGGAAGGTCAGAATCTTGTAGCCTGTAGCTGCATGACTCCTAAACC
ATAATTTCTTTTTTGTTTTTTTTTTTTTATTTTTGAGACAGGGTCTCACTCTGTCACCTAGGCTGGAGTG
CAGTGGTGCAATCACAGCTCACTGCAGCCTCAACGTCGTAAGCTCAAGCGATCCTCCCACCTCAGCCTGC
CTGGTAGCTGAGACTACAAGCGACGCCCCAGTTAATTTTTGTATTTTTGGTAGAGGCAGCGTTTTGCCGT
GTGGCCCTGGCTGGTCTCGAACTCCTGGGCTCAAGTGATCCAGCCTCAGCCTCCCAAAGTGCTGGGACAA
CCGGGGCCAGTCACTGCACCTGGCCCTAAACCATAATTTCTAATCTTTTGGCTAATTTGTTAGTCCTACA
AAGGCAGTCTAGTCCCCAGGCAAAAAGGGGGTTTGTTTCGGGAAAGGGCTGTTACTGTCTTTGTTTCAAA
CTATAAACTAAGTTCCTCCTAAACTTAGTTCGGCCTACACCCAGGAATGAACAAGGAGAGCTTGGAGGTT
AGAAGCACGATGGAATTGGTTAGGTCAGATCTCTTTCACTGTCTGAGTTATAATTTTGCAATGGTGGTTC
AAAGACTGCCCGCTTCTGACACCAGTCGCTGCATTAATGAATCGGCCAACGCGCGGGGAGAGGCGGTTTG
CGTATTGGGCGCTCTTCCGCTTCCTCGCTCACTGACTCGCTGCGCTCGGTCGTTCGGCTGCGGCGAGCGG
TATCAGCTCACTCAAAGGCGGTAATACGGTTATCCACAGAATCAGGGGATAACGCAGGAAAGAACATGTG
AGCAAAAGGCCAGCAAAAGGCCAGGAACCGTAAAAAGGCCGCGTTGCTGGCGTTTTTCCATAGGCTCCGC
CCCCCTGACGAGCATCACAAAAATCGACGCTCAAGTCAGAGGTGGCGAAACCCGACAGGACTATAAAGAT
ACCAGGCGTTTCCCCCTGGAAGCTCCCTCGTGCGCTCTCCTGTTCCGACCCTGCCGCTTACCGGATACCT
GTCCGCCTTTCTCCCTTCGGGAAGCGTGGCGCTTTCTCATAGCTCACGCTGTAGGTATCTCAGTTCGGTG
TAGGTCGTTCGCTCCAAGCTGGGCTGTGTGCACGAACCCCCCGTTCAGCCCGACCGCTGCGCCTTATCCG
GTAACTATCGTCTTGAGTCCAACCCGGTAAGACACGACTTATCGCCACTGGCAGCAGCCACTGGTAACAG
GATTAGCAGAGCGAGGTATGTAGGCGGTGCTACAGAGTTCTTGAAGTGGTGGCCTAACTACGGCTACACT
AGAAGAACAGTATTTGGTATCTGCGCTCTGCTGAAGCCAGTTACCTTCGGAAAAAGAGTTGGTAGCTCTT
GATCCGGCAAACAAACCACCGCTGGTAGCGGTGGTTTTTTTGTTTGCAAGCAGCAGATTACGCGCAGAAA
AAAAGGATCTCAAGAAGATCCTTTGATCTTTTCTACGGGGTCTGACGCTCAGTGGAACGAAAACTCACGT
TAAGGGATTTTGGTCATGAGATTATCAAAAAGGATCTTCACCTAGATCCTTTTAAATTAAAAATGAAGTT
TTAAATCAATCTAAAGTATATATGAGTAAACTTGGTCTGACAGTTACCAATGCTTAATCAGTGAGGCACC
TATCTCAGCGATCTGTCTATTTCGTTCATCCATAGTTGCCTGACTCCCCGTCGTGTAGATAACTACGATA
CGGGAGGGCTTACCATCTGGCCCCAGTGCTGCAATGATACCGCGAGACCCACGCTCACCGGCTCCAGATT
TATCAGCAATAAACCAGCCAGCCGGAAGGGCCGAGCGCAGAAGTGGTCCTGCAACTTTATCCGCCTCCAT
CCAGTCTATTAATTGTTGCCGGGAAGCTAGAGTAAGTAGTTCGCCAGTTAATAGTTTGCGCAACGTTGTT
GCCATTGCTACAGGCATCGTGGTGTCACGCTCGTCGTTTGGTATGGCTTCATTCAGCTCCGGTTCCCAAC
GATCAAGGCGAGTTACATGATCCCCCATGTTGTGCAAAAAAGCGGTTAGCTCCTTCGGTCCTCCGATCGT
TGTCAGAAGTAAGTTGGCCGCAGTGTTATCACTCATGGTTATGGCAGCACTGCATAATTCTCTTACTGTC
ATGCCATCCGTAAGATGCTTTTCTGTGACTGGTGAGTACTCAACCAAGTCATTCTGAGAATAGTGTATGC
GGCGACCGAGTTGCTCTTGCCCGGCGTCAATACGGGATAATACCGCGCCACATAGCAGAACTTTAAAAGT
GCTCATCATTGGAAAACGTTCTTCGGGGCGAAAACTCTCAAGGATCTTACCGCTGTTGAGATCCAGTTCG
ATGTAACCCACTCGTGCACCCAACTGATCTTCAGCATCTTTTACTTTCACCAGCGTTTCTGGGTGAGCAA
AAACAGGAAGGCAAAATGCCGCAAAAAAGGGAATAAGGGCGACACGGAAATGTTGAATACTCATACTCTT
CCTTTTTCAATATTATTGAAGCATTTATCAGGGTTATTGTCTCATGAGCGGATACATATTTGAATGTATT
TAGAAAAATAAACAAATAGGGGTTCCGCGCACATTTCCCCGAAAAGTGCCACCTGACGTCTAAGAAACCA
TTATTATCATGACATTAACCTATAAAAATAGGCGTATCACGAGGCCCTTTCGTCTCGCGCGTTTCGGTGA
TGACGGTGAAAACCTCTGACACATGCAGCTCCCGGAGACGGTCACAGCTTGTCTGTAAGCGGATGCCGGG
AGCAGACAAGCCCGTCAGGGCGCGTCAGCGGGTGTTGGCGGGTGTCGGGGCTGGCTTAACTATGCGGCAT
CAGAGCAGATTGTACTGAGAGTGCACCATATGCGGTGTGAAATACCGCACAGATGCGTAAGGAGAAAATA
CCGCATCAGGCGCCATTCGCCATTCAGGCTGCGCAACTGTTGGGAAGGGCGATCGGTGCGGGCCTCTTCG
CTATTACGCCAGGGGAGGCAGAGATTGCAGTAAGCTGAGATCGCAGCACTGCACTCCAGCCTGGGCGACA
GAGTAAGACTCTGTCTCAAAAATAAAATAAATAAATCAATCAGATATTCCAATCTTTTCCTTTATTTATT
TATTTATTTTCTATTTTGGAAACACAGTCCTTCCTTATTCCAGAATTACACATATATTCTATTTTTCTTT
ATATGCTCCAGTTTTTTTTAGACCTTCACCTGAAATGTGTGTATACAAAATCTAGGCCAGTCCAGCAGAG
CCTAAAGGTAAAAAATAAAATAATAAAAAATAAATAAAATCTAGCTCACTCCTTCACATCAAAATGGAGA
TACAGCTGTTAGCATTAAATACCAAATAACCCATCTTGTCCTCAATAATTTTAAGCGCCTCTCTCCACCA
CATCTAACTCCTGTCAAAGGCATGTGCCCCTTCCGGGCGCTCTGCTGTGCTGCCAACCAACTGGCATGTG
GACTCTGCAGGGTCCCTAACTGCCAAGCCCCACAGTGTGCCCTGAGGCTGCCCCTTCCTTCTAGCGGCTG
CCCCCACTCGGCTTTGCTTTCCCTAGTTTCAGTTACTTGCGTTCAGCCAAGGTCTGAAACTAGGTGCGCA
CAGAGCGGTAAGACTGCGAGAGAAAGAGACCAGCTTTACAGGGGGTTTATCACAGTGCACCCTGACAGTC
GTCAGCCTCACAGGGGGTTTATCACATTGCACCCTGACAGTCGTCAGCCTCACAGGGGGTTTATCACAGT
GCACCCTTACAATCATTCCATTTGATTCACAATTTTTTTAGTCTCTACTGTGCCTAACTTGTAAGTTAAA
TTTGATCAGAGGTGTGTTCCCAGAGGGGAAAACAGTATATACAGGGTTCAGTACTATCGCATTTCAGGCC
TCCACCTGGGTCTTGGAATGTGTCCCCCGAGGGGTGATGACTACCTCAGTTGGATCTCCACAGGTCACAG
TGACACAAGATAACCAAGACACCTCCCAAGGCTACCACAAT
Features (pLannotate 1.2.2; 26 found; start..end, strand, type, name):
    169..498     +  CDS            nef (fragment): NEF_HV1A2 - Experimental evidence at protein level: Swiss-Prot protein existence level 1. Extracellular Nef protein targets CD4(+) T-lymphocytes for apoptosis by interacting with CXCR4 surface receptors. From Human immunodeficiency virus type 1 group M subtype B (isolate ARV2/SF2) (HIV-1).
    546..803     +  LTR            5' LTR (truncated): truncated 5' long terminal repeat (LTR) from HIV-1
    851..975     +  misc_feature   HIV-1 Ψ: packaging signal of human immunodeficiency virus type 1
    959..2458    +  CDS            gag (sequence partly withheld): GAG_HV1N5 - Experimental evidence at protein level: Swiss-Prot protein existence level 1. [p6-gag]: Plays a role in budding of the assembled particle by interacting with the host class E VPS proteins TSG101 and PDCD6IP/AIP1. From Human immunodeficiency virus type 1 group M subtype B (isolate NY5) (HIV-1).
   2254..5265    +  CDS            HIV-1 pol: pol protein from human immunodeficiency virus 1; pol
   5210..5785    +  CDS            vif: VIF_HV1N5 - Experimental evidence at protein level: Swiss-Prot protein existence level 1. Counteracts the innate antiviral activity of host APOBEC3F and APOBEC3G. Forms a complex with host APOBEC3F and APOBEC3G thus preventing the entry of these lethally hypermutating enzymes into progeny virions. Recruits an active E3 ubiquitin ligase complex composed of elongin BC, CUL5, and RBX2 to induce polyubiquitination of APOBEC3G and APOBEC3F. In turn, they are directed to the 26S proteasome for degradation. Vif interaction with APOBEC3G also blocks its cytidine deaminase activity in a proteasome-inde
   5807..6019    +  CDS            vpr (fragment): VPR_HV1N5 - Experimental evidence at protein level: Swiss-Prot protein existence level 1. During virus entry, plays a role in the transport of the viral pre-integration (PIC) complex to the host nucleus. This function is crucial for viral infection of non-dividing macrophages. May act directly at the nuclear pore complex, by binding nucleoporins phenylalanine-glycine (FG)-repeat regions. From Human immunodeficiency virus type 1 group M subtype B (isolate NY5) (HIV-1).
   6003..6218    +  CDS            tat (fragment): TAT_HV1H2 - Experimental evidence at protein level: Swiss-Prot protein existence level 1. Extracellular circulating Tat can be endocytosed by surrounding uninfected cells via the binding to several surface receptors such as CD26, CXCR4, heparan sulfate proteoglycans (HSPG) or LDLR. Neurons are rarely infected, but they internalize Tat via their LDLR. Through its interaction with nuclear HATs, Tat is potentially able to control the acetylation-dependent cellular gene expression. Modulates the expression of many cellular genes involved in cell survival, proliferation or in coding for cytokines o
   6234..6476    +  CDS            vpu: VPU_HV1B1 - Experimental evidence at protein level: Swiss-Prot protein existence level 1. Enhances virion budding by targeting host CD4 and Tetherin/BST2 to proteasome degradation. Degradation of CD4 prevents any unwanted premature interactions between viral Env and its host receptor CD4 in the endoplasmic reticulum. Degradation of antiretroviral protein Tetherin/BST2 is important for virion budding, as BST2 tethers new viral particles to the host cell membrane. Mechanistically, Vpu bridges either CD4 or BST2 to BTRC, a substrate recognition subunit of the Skp1/Cullin/F-box protein E3 ubiquiti
   6493..7728    +  CDS            env (fragment): ENV_HV1B1 - Experimental evidence at protein level: Swiss-Prot protein existence level 1. [Transmembrane protein gp41]: Acts as a class I viral fusion protein. Under the current model, the protein has at least 3 conformational states: pre-fusion native state, pre-hairpin intermediate state, and post-fusion hairpin state. During fusion of viral and target intracellular membranes, the coiled coil regions (heptad repeats) assume a trimer-of-hairpins structure, positioning the fusion peptide in close proximity to the C-terminal region of the ectodomain. The formation of this structure appears to d
   7751..8425    +  CDS            E2-Crimson: far-red noncytotoxic tetrameric variant of DsRed fluorescent protein (Strack et al., 2009) mammalian codon-optimized
   8443..8844    +  promoter       SFFV promoter: spleen focus-forming virus long terminal repeat (LTR) promoter
   8877..9088    +  promoter       EF-1α core promoter: core promoter for human elongation factor EF-1α
   9101..9369    +  LTR            5' LTR (truncated): truncated 5' long terminal repeat (LTR) from human T-cell leukemia virus (HTLV) type 1
   9413..10106   +  CDS            ZsGreen1 (fragment): Zoanthus green fluorescent protein mammalian codon-optimized
  10042..10626   +  CDS            nef (fragment): NEF_HV1H2 - Experimental evidence at protein level: Swiss-Prot protein existence level 1. Extracellular Nef protein targets CD4(+) T-lymphocytes for apoptosis by interacting with CXCR4 surface receptors. From Human immunodeficiency virus type 1 group M subtype B (isolate HXB2) (HIV-1).
  10751..10931   +  LTR            5' LTR (truncated): truncated 5' long terminal repeat (LTR) from HIV-1
  11105..11185   +  CDS            C8orf44 (fragment): CH044_HUMAN - Experimental evidence at transcript level: Swiss-Prot protein existence level 2. From Homo sapiens (Human).
  11978..12166   +  CDS            EEF1AKMT2 (fragment): EFMT2_HUMAN - Also known as C10orf138, METTL10 From Homo sapiens (Human).
  12505..12559   -  CDS            lacI (fragment): lac repressor; lacI; The lac repressor binds to the lac operator to inhibit transcription in E. coli. This inhibition can be relieved by adding lactose or isopropyl-β-D-thiogalactopyranoside (IPTG).
  12742..13330   -  rep_origin     ori: high-copy-number ColE1/pMB1/pBR322/pUC origin of replication
  13501..14361   -  CDS            AmpR: β-lactamase; bla; confers resistance to ampicillin, carbenicillin, and related antibiotics
  14362..14466   -  promoter       AmpR promoter: bla
  14561..14596   +  CDS            rop (fragment): Rop protein, which maintains plasmids at low copy number; rop
  14698..14797   +  misc_feature   bom (fragment): basis of mobility region from pBR322
  14803..14869   -  CDS            lacZα (fragment): LacZα fragment of β-galactosidase; lacZ fragment
