[The description below was written by a language model from this plasmid's Addgene catalogue record and pLannotate feature annotations shown in this document.]
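Description:
HI.fate.SFFV-E is a near-full-length HIV-1 proviral reporter plasmid built on the pNL4-3.HSA.R-E- backbone and catalogued as a lentiviral vector for monitoring the fate of HIV-1 infection. It is maintained in E. coli through a high-copy ColE1/pUC-type origin and an ampicillin resistance gene (β-lactamase with its own promoter). The annotation also picks up short remnants of lacI, rop, bom and lacZα from older cloning vectors. It detects small human gene fragments downstream of the 3' LTR as well, which may be cellular flanking sequence carried over from the parental proviral clone, although the record does not say so.

The insert is described as an incomplete HIV-1 genome with env deleted and vpr mutated. Consistent with this, the feature table shows LTR sequences at both ends, the Ψ packaging signal, intact gag, pol, vif and vpu, and only fragments of vpr, tat, env and nef. Because env is defective, infectious particles would be expected to need an envelope glycoprotein supplied in trans and to be limited to a single round of infection.

Two fluorescent reporters lie towards the 3' end of the genome. An E2-Crimson (far-red) coding sequence follows the env fragment with no dedicated promoter annotated upstream, so it is plausibly expressed from LTR-driven viral transcripts. Downstream, a composite of the SFFV promoter, the EF-1α core promoter and an HTLV-1 LTR segment precedes ZsGreen1, which would give LTR-independent green fluorescence. This layout suggests a dual-colour design in which productively infected cells are distinguished from cells carrying a transcriptionally silent provirus. The record itself states only the general purpose and does not spell out this logic.
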