Addgene plasmid #191555: HI.fate.SFFV-E
Purpose: Monitor HIV-1 fate
Depositing lab: Alon Herschhorn & Joseph Sodroski. Depositing organization: Dana-Farber Cancer Institute. Publication: Intra- and extra-cellular environments contribute to the fate of HIV-1 infection. Ratnapriya S, Harris M, Chov A, Herbert ZT, Vrbanac V, Deruaz M, Achuthan V, Engelman AN, Sodroski J, Herschhorn A. Cell Rep. 2021 Aug 31;36(9):109622. doi: 10.1016/j.celrep.2021.109622. PubMed 34469717.
Backbone
  Vector backbone: pNL4-3.HSA.R-E-
  Vector type: Lentiviral
Growth in bacteria
  Bacterial resistance: Ampicillin, 100 μg/mL
  Growth temperature: 30°C
  Growth strain: NEB Stable
  Copy number: High Copy
Gene/Insert
  Gene/Insert name: HIV-1 incomplete genome
  Species: Other
  Mutation: env-deleted + vpr mutation(s)
  Cloning method: Gibson Cloning
Terms and licenses: Academic/Nonprofit Terms; Industry Terms: Not Available to Industry
Depositor comments: Original backbone plasmid from NIH AIDS Reagent Program
How to cite: HI.fate.SFFV-E was a gift from Alon Herschhorn & Joseph Sodroski (Addgene plasmid # 191555 ; http://n2t.net/addgene:191555 ; RRID:Addgene_191555)
